>Addgene plasmid #50376 | pCDNA3.1(+)-myc-SNAP-GP135 | addgene partial sequence | sequence record 77056 | CMV-F 5'-CGCAAATGGGCGGTAGGCGTG-3'
TAATACGACTCACTATAGGGAGACCCAAGCTGGCTAGCGTTTAAACTTAAGCTTGGTACCGAGCTCGGAT
CCACTAGTCCAGTGTGGTGGAATTCGCACGATGCGCCCCGCGCCGCCGCCGCCGCTGCTGCTGCTGCTGC
TGCTGCTGCCGCCGCCGTCGCTGTCGCACGAGCAGAAGCTGATCTCCGAGGAGGACCTCGAGATGGACAA
AGACTGCGAAATGAAGCGCACCACCCTGGATAGCCCTCTGGGCAAGCTGGAACTGTCTGGGTGCGAACAG
GGCCTGCACCGTATCATCTTCCTGGGCAAAGGAACATCTGCCGCCGACGCCGTGGAAGTGCCTGCCCCAG
CCGCCGTGCTGGGCGGACCAGAGCCACTGATGCAGGCCACCGCCTGGCTCAACGCCTACTTTCACCAGCC
TGAGGCCATCGAGGAGTTCCCTGTGCCAGCCCTGCACCACCCAGTGTTCCAGCAGGAGAGCTTTACCCGC
CAGGTGCTGTGGAAACTGCTGAAAGTGGTGAAGTTCGGAGAGGTCATCAGCTACAGCCACCTGGCCGCCC
TGGCCGGCAATCCCGCCGCCACCGCCGCCGTGAAAACCGCCCTGAGCGGAAATCCCGTGCCCATTCTGAT
CCCCTGCCACCGGGTGGTGCAGGGCGACCTGGACGTGGGGGGCTACGAGGGCGGGCTCGCCGTGAAAGAG
TGGCTGCTGGCCCACGAGGGCCACAGACTGGGCAAGCCTGGGCTGGGTGGCGGCCGCCTCGAGATCGCAG
CAACATCTCCAACCTCAGG
