>Addgene plasmid #50376 | pCDNA3.1(+)-myc-SNAP-GP135 | addgene partial sequence | sequence record 79497 | BGH-rev 5'-TAGAAGGCACAGTCGAGG-3'
ATGGGATTTGTTCAGTGTGAAAAGGGAAAATTAAGGCCCTGTGGGGATTGGGAGGTGGGAACCTTCCAAG
TCTGCTTCCCTCCTCCCGTCTTTCCCTCAACTGGGAAGGATTTTCCTCCCCTGTCCAAATGGCACTTGAG
GTGGTTCAGTCCGGAGCGCTGTAGCATTGTCGGGGGCCACCTGAGGACCTGATTAGAGGTGCGTGTCCTC
CTCCTCGTCCAGGTCATCCTTGGCCAGGTTGTCCAGAGGGACGATCCAGCTGTCCCCCAGCTCCCCATTA
AGGTTGACCACCTTTTTCTCCTGCATCTCTGATGAGGTCTCCATCACTTCCAGTGTGGGATTGTCATGGT
AACCATTCTCCACCGTCTGCAGCTCCTCTGTCAGCCGTTGCTGGTCCTTCCGCTGCGACAGGCGCTGGTG
GCAGCAGCCGTAGAGGGCAGCCACGAGGAGCAGGAAGGATGCCATGCAGACGATGGTGAT
