[The description below was written by a language model from this plasmid's Addgene catalogue record.]
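Description:
pCDNA3.1(+)-myc-SNAP-GP135 is a mammalian expression plasmid built on a pCDNA3.1(+) derivative that already carried myc-tagged GP135. It is maintained in E. coli as a high-copy plasmid under ampicillin selection. For mammalian cells it provides a neomycin resistance marker, so that stable transfectants can be selected with G418. The record lists a total size of about 6 kb, with a backbone of roughly 5.4 kb excluding the insert.

The catalogued insert is a synthetic SNAP-tag coding sequence of 546 bp. It was introduced into the parental myc-GP135 plasmid at a single XhoI site, which is retained on both sides of the insert. The resulting open reading frame encodes GP135 carrying both a myc epitope and a SNAP tag; the plasmid name suggests the order myc, SNAP, GP135, but the record does not spell out the exact tag positions. The myc epitope allows antibody-based detection. The SNAP tag is an engineered alkylguanine-DNA alkyltransferase that reacts covalently with benzylguanine-derivatised substrates, so the fusion protein can be labelled with fluorophores or other probes, including in pulse-chase style experiments.

The promoter is not stated and no feature table is supplied. Standard pCDNA3.1(+) vectors drive expression from the CMV immediate-early promoter, but this is not confirmed here, and the species of origin of the GP135 sequence is also not given. The stated purpose is expression of myc- and SNAP-tagged GP135 in mammalian cells. The associated publication concerns apical sorting of membrane proteins, which suggests the fusion was used to follow GP135 trafficking, although the record does not describe its specific role.
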