Addgene plasmid #50376: pCDNA3.1(+)-myc-SNAP-GP135
Purpose: Express myc and SNAP-tagged GP135 in mammmalian cells
Depositing lab: Reika Watanabe. Publication: Apical sorting of lysoGPI-anchored proteins occurs independent of association with detergent-resistant membranes but dependent on their N-glycosylation. Castillon GA, Michon L, Watanabe R. Mol Biol Cell. 2013 Jun;24(12):2021-33. doi: 10.1091/mbc.E13-03-0160. Epub 2013 Apr 24. PubMed 23615438.
Backbone
  Vector backbone: pCDNA3.1(+)-myc-GP135
  Backbone size w/o insert (bp): 5388
  Total vector size (bp): 6000
  Vector type: Mammalian Expression
  Selectable markers: Neomycin (select with G418)
Growth in bacteria
  Bacterial resistance: Ampicillin, 100 μg/mL
  Growth temperature: 37°C
  Growth strain: DH5alpha
  Copy number: High Copy
Gene/Insert
  Gene/Insert name: SNAP
  Species: Synthetic
  Insert size (bp): 546
  Cloning method: Restriction Enzyme; 5′ cloning site XhoI (not destroyed); 3′ cloning site XhoI (not destroyed)
  Sequencing primers: 5′ ATG GAC AAA GAC TGC GAA ATG; 3′ ACC CAG CCC AGG CTT GCC CAG
Terms and licenses: Academic/Nonprofit Terms; Industry Terms: Not Available to Industry
How to cite: pCDNA3.1(+)-myc-SNAP-GP135 was a gift from Reika Watanabe (Addgene plasmid # 50376 ; http://n2t.net/addgene:50376 ; RRID:Addgene_50376)
